Addgene plasmid #20964: mId1-GFP
Depositing lab: Robert Benezra. Depositing organization: Memorial Sloan-Kettering Cancer Center. Publication: High levels of Id1 expression define B1 type adult neural stem cells. Nam HS, Benezra R. Cell Stem Cell. 2009 Nov 6. 5(5):515-26. 10.1016/j.stem.2009.08.017 PubMed 19896442.
Backbone
  Vector backbone: pEGFP-N1
  Backbone size w/o insert (bp): 4700
  Vector type: Mammalian Expression
  Selectable markers: Neomycin (select with G418)
Growth in bacteria
  Bacterial resistance: Kanamycin, 50 μg/mL
  Growth temperature: 37°C
  Growth strain: DH5alpha
  Copy number: High Copy
Gene/Insert
  Gene/Insert name: Inhibitor of DNA binding 1 (alt name: Id1)
  Species: M. musculus (mouse)
  Insert size (bp): 500
  GenBank ID: NM_010495
  Entrez Gene: Id1 (a.k.a. AI323524, D2Wsu140e, Idb1, bHLHb24)
  Tag / fusion protein: GFP (C terminal on backbone)
  Cloning method: Restriction Enzyme; 5′ cloning site EcoRI (not destroyed); 3′ cloning site KpnI (not destroyed)
  Sequencing primers: 5′ n/a
Terms and licenses: Academic/Nonprofit Terms; Industry Terms: Not Available to Industry
How to cite: mId1-GFP was a gift from Robert Benezra (Addgene plasmid # 20964 ; http://n2t.net/addgene:20964 ; RRID:Addgene_20964)
