[The description below was written by a language model from this plasmid's Addgene catalogue record and pLannotate feature annotations shown in this document.]
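Description:
mId1-GFP is a mammalian expression plasmid built on the pEGFP-N1 backbone that encodes mouse Inhibitor of DNA binding 1 (Id1) fused at its C terminus to EGFP. The roughly 500 bp Id1 coding sequence was inserted between the EcoRI and KpnI sites of the multiple cloning site, both of which remain intact. This places it downstream of the human cytomegalovirus immediate early enhancer and promoter, and upstream of the backbone's EGFP open reading frame. Transcription of the fusion ends at an SV40 polyadenylation signal. The automated annotation labels the insert by its similarity to human ID1, but the catalogue entry records the gene as mouse. Id1 is a helix-loop-helix protein without a basic DNA-binding domain. It heterodimerises with bHLH transcription factors and blocks their DNA binding, which affects growth, differentiation and senescence.

The sequenced plasmid is about 5.2 kb and replicates in E. coli at high copy from a ColE1/pUC-type origin. An f1 origin is also present, which allows single-stranded DNA production. A single NeoR/KanR (Tn5 aminoglycoside phosphotransferase) cassette provides both selections. A bacterial bla-type promoter drives it for kanamycin resistance in bacteria, and the SV40 enhancer/early promoter, paired with an HSV TK polyadenylation signal, drives it for G418 selection of stably transfected mammalian cells. The short large T antigen, ble and bGH poly(A) matches in the table are fragmentary hits and probably not functional elements.

The construct suits transient or stable expression of fluorescently tagged Id1 in mammalian cells, for example to visualise the protein's localisation or to mark overexpressing cells. It was deposited with a study of Id1 expression in adult neural stem cells, though the record does not state how the plasmid was used there.
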