Features (pLannotate 1.2.2; 17 found; start..end, strand, type, name):
      1..304     +  enhancer       CMV enhancer: human cytomegalovirus immediate early enhancer
    305..508     +  promoter       CMV promoter: human cytomegalovirus (CMV) immediate early promoter
    531..575     +  misc_feature   MCS (fragment): multiple cloning site
    576..1019    +  CDS            ID1: ID1_HUMAN - Also known as BHLHB24, ID. Experimental evidence at protein level: Swiss-Prot protein existence level 1. Transcriptional regulator (lacking a basic DNA binding domain) which negatively regulates the basic helix-loop-helix (bHLH) transcription factors by forming heterodimers and inhibiting their DNA binding and transcriptional activity. Implicated in regulating a variety of cellular processes, including cellular growth, senescence, differentiation, apoptosis, angiogenesis, and neoplastic transformation. Inhibits skeletal muscle and cardiac myocyte differentiation. Regulates the circ
   1019..1045    +  misc_feature   MCS (fragment): multiple cloning site
   1053..1772    +  CDS            EGFP: the original enhanced GFP (Yang et al., 1996) mammalian codon-optimized
   1789..1872    +  CDS            large T antigen (fragment): large T antigen from SV40 (simian virus 40)
   1895..2016    +  polyA_signal   SV40 poly(A) signal: SV40 polyadenylation signal
   2050..2478    -  rep_origin     f1 ori (sequence partly withheld): f1 bacteriophage origin of replication; arrow indicates direction of (+) strand synthesis
   2505..2609    +  promoter       AmpR promoter: bla
   2611..2968    +  promoter       SV40 promoter: SV40 enhancer and early promoter
   3003..3797    +  CDS            NeoR/KanR: aminoglycoside phosphotransferase from Tn5; aph(3')-II (or nptII); confers resistance to neomycin, kanamycin, and G418 (Geneticin®)
   3818..3970    +  CDS            ble (fragment): BLE_KLEPN - Experimental evidence at protein level: Swiss-Prot protein existence level 1. Binding protein with a strong affinity to the bleomycin family of antibiotics. Binds to CL990; an antimitotic-antibiotic compound. From Klebsiella pneumoniae.
   4029..4076    +  polyA_signal   HSV TK poly(A) signal: herpes simplex virus thymidine kinase polyadenylation signal (Cole and Stacy, 1985)
   4167..4183    -  polyA_signal   bGH poly(A) signal (fragment): bovine growth hormone polyadenylation signal
   4405..4993    +  rep_origin     ori: high-copy-number ColE1/pMB1/pBR322/pUC origin of replication
   5108..5167    +  enhancer       CMV enhancer (fragment): human cytomegalovirus immediate early enhancer
>Addgene plasmid #20964 | mId1-GFP | addgene full sequence | sequence record 324639 | Addgene NGS Result
CGTTACATAACTTACGGTAAATGGCCCGCCTGGCTGACCGCCCAACGACCCCCGCCCATTGACGTCAATA
ATGACGTATGTTCCCATAGTAACGCCAATAGGGACTTTCCATTGACGTCAATGGGTGGAGTATTTACGGT
AAACTGCCCACTTGGCAGTACATCAAGTGTATCATATGCCAAGTACGCCCCCTATTGACGTCAATGACGG
TAAATGGCCCGCCTGGCATTATGCCCAGTACATGACCTTATGGGACTTTCCTACTTGGCAGTACATCTAC
GTATTAGTCATCGCTATTACCATGGTGATGCGGTTTTGGCAGTACATCAATGGGCGTGGATAGCGGTTTG
ACTCACGGGGATTTCCAAGTCTCCACCCCATTGACGTCAATGGGAGTTTGTTTTGGCACCAAAATCAACG
GGACTTTCCAAAATGTCGTAACAACTCCGCCCCATTGACGCAAATGGGCGGTAGGCGTGTACGGTGGGAG
GTCTATATAAGCAGAGCTGGTTTAGTGAACCGTCAGATCCGCTAGCGCTACCGGACTCAGATCTCGAGCT
CAAGCTTCGAATTCTATGAAGGTCGCCAGTGGCAGTGCCGCAGCCGCTGCAGGCCCTAGCTGTTCGCTGA
AGGCGGGCAGGACAGCGGGCGAGGTGGTACTTGGTCTGTCGGAGCAAAGCGTGGCCATCTCGCGCTGCGC
TGGGACGCGCCTGCCCGCCTTGCTGGACGAGCAGCAGGTGAACGTCCTGCTCTACGACATGAACGGCTGC
TACTCACGCCTCAAGGAGCTGGTGCCCACCCTGCCCCAGAACCGCAAAGTGAGCAAGGTGGAGATCCTGC
AGCATGTAATCGACTACATCAGGGACCTGCAGCTGGAGCTGAACTCGGAGTCTGAAGTCGGGACCACCGG
AGGCCGGGGACTGCCTGTCCGCGCCCCGCTCAGCACCCTGAACGGCGAGATCAGTGCCTTGGCGGCCGAG
GCGGCATGTGTTCCAGCCGACGATCGCATCTTGTGTCGGGTACCGCGGGCCCGGGATCCACCGGTCGCCA
CCATGGTGAGCAAGGGCGAGGAGCTGTTCACCGGGGTGGTGCCCATCCTGGTCGAGCTGGACGGCGACGT
AAACGGCCACAAGTTCAGCGTGTCCGGCGAGGGCGAGGGCGATGCCACCTACGGCAAGCTGACCCTGAAG
TTCATCTGCACCACCGGCAAGCTGCCCGTGCCCTGGCCCACCCTCGTGACCACCCTGACCTACGGCGTGC
AGTGCTTCAGCCGCTACCCCGACCACATGAAGCAGCACGACTTCTTCAAGTCCGCCATGCCCGAAGGCTA
CGTCCAGGAGCGCACCATCTTCTTCAAGGACGACGGCAACTACAAGACCCGCGCCGAGGTGAAGTTCGAG
GGCGACACCCTGGTGAACCGCATCGAGCTGAAGGGCATCGACTTCAAGGAGGACGGCAACATCCTGGGGC
ACAAGCTGGAGTACAACTACAACAGCCACAACGTCTATATCATGGCCGACAAGCAGAAGAACGGCATCAA
GGTGAACTTCAAGATCCGCCACAACATCGAGGACGGCAGCGTGCAGCTCGCCGACCACTACCAGCAGAAC
ACCCCCATCGGCGACGGCCCCGTGCTGCTGCCCGACAACCACTACCTGAGCACCCAGTCCGCCCTGAGCA
AAGACCCCAACGAGAAGCGCGATCACATGGTCCTGCTGGAGTTCGTGACCGCCGCCGGGATCACTCTCGG
CATGGACGAGCTGTACAAGTAAAGCGGCCGCGACTCTAGATCATAATCAGCCATACCACATTTGTAGAGG
TTTTACTTGCTTTAAAAAACCTCCCACACCTCCCCCTGAACCTGAAACATAAAATGAATGCAATTGTTGT
TGTTAACTTGTTTATTGCAGCTTATAATGGTTACAAATAAAGCAATAGCATCACAAATTTCACAAATAAA
GCATTTTTTTCACTGCATTCTAGTTGTGGTTTGTCCAAACTCATCAATGTATCTTAAGGCGTAAATTGTA
AGCGTTAATATTTTGTTAAAATTCGCGTTAAATTTTTGTTAAATCAGCTCATTTTTTAACCAATAGGCCG
AAATCGGCAAAATCCCTTATAAATCAAAAGAATAGACCGAGATAGGGT
[37 nt withheld, positions 2149-2185]
AAAGAACGTGGACTCCAACGTCAAAGG
[49 nt withheld, positions 2213-2261]
T
[91 nt withheld, positions 2263-2353]
G
[124 nt withheld, positions 2355-2478]
CAGGTGGCACTTTTCGGGGAAATGTGCGCGGAACCCCTATTTGTTTATTTTTCTAAATACATTCAAATAT
GTATCCGCTCATGAGACAATAACCCTGATAAATGCTTCAATAATATTGAAAAAGGAAGAGTCCTGAGGCG
GAAAGAACCAGCTGTGGAATGTGTGTCAGTTAGGGTGTGGAAAGTCCCCAGGCTCCCCAGCAGGCAGAAG
TATGCAAAGCATGCATCTCAATTAGTCAGCAACCAGGTGTGGAAAGTCCCCAGGCTCCCCAGCAGGCAGA
AGTATGCAAAGCATGCATCTCAATTAGTCAGCAACCATAGTCCCGCCCCTAACTCCGCCCATCCCGCCCC
TAACTCCGCCCAGTTCCGCCCATTCTCCGCCCCATGGCTGACTAATTTTTTTTATTTATGCAGAGGCCGA
GGCCGCCTCGGCCTCTGAGCTATTCCAGAAGTAGTGAGGAGGCTTTTTTGGAGGCCTAGGCTTTTGCAAA
GATCGATCAAGAGACAGGATGAGGATCGTTTCGCATGATTGAACAAGATGGATTGCACGCAGGTTCTCCG
GCCGCTTGGGTGGAGAGGCTATTCGGCTATGACTGGGCACAACAGACAATCGGCTGCTCTGATGCCGCCG
TGTTCCGGCTGTCAGCGCAGGGGCGCCCGGTTCTTTTTGTCAAGACCGACCTGTCCGGTGCCCTGAATGA
ACTGCAAGACGAGGCAGCGCGGCTATCGTGGCTGGCCACGACGGGCGTTCCTTGCGCAGCTGTGCTCGAC
GTTGTCACTGAAGCGGGAAGGGACTGGCTGCTATTGGGCGAAGTGCCGGGGCAGGATCTCCTGTCATCTC
ACCTTGCTCCTGCCGAGAAAGTATCCATCATGGCTGATGCAATGCGGCGGCTGCATACGCTTGATCCGGC
TACCTGCCCATTCGACCACCAAGCGAAACATCGCATCGAGCGAGCACGTACTCGGATGGAAGCCGGTCTT
GTCGATCAGGATGATCTGGACGAAGAGCATCAGGGGCTCGCGCCAGCCGAACTGTTCGCCAGGCTCAAGG
CGAGCATGCCCGACGGCGAGGATCTCGTCGTGACCCATGGCGATGCCTGCTTGCCGAATATCATGGTGGA
AAATGGCCGCTTTTCTGGATTCATCGACTGTGGCCGGCTGGGTGTGGCGGACCGCTATCAGGACATAGCG
TTGGCTACCCGTGATATTGCTGAAGAGCTTGGCGGCGAATGGGCTGACCGCTTCCTCGTGCTTTACGGTA
TCGCCGCTCCCGATTCGCAGCGCATCGCCTTCTATCGCCTTCTTGACGAGTTCTTCTGAGCGGGACTCTG
GGGTTCGAAATGACCGACCAAGCGACGCCCAACCTGCCATCACGAGATTTCGATTCCACCGCCGCCTTCT
ATGAAAGGTTGGGCTTCGGAATCGTTTTCCGGGACGCCGGCTGGATGATCCTCCAGCGCGGGGATCTCAT
GCTGGAGTTCTTCGCCCACCCTAGGGGGAGGCTAACTGAAACACGGAAGGAGACAATACCGGAAGGAACC
CGCGCTATGACGGCAATAAAAAGACAGAATAAAACGCACGGTGTTGGGTCGTTTGTTCATAAACGCGGGG
TTCGGTCCCAGGGCTGGCACTCTGTCGATACCCCACCGAGACCCCATTGGGGCCAATACGCCCGCGTTTC
TTCCTTTTCCCCACCCCACCCCCCAAGTTCGGGTGAAGGCCCAGGGCTCGCAGCCAACGTCGGGGCGGCA
GGCCCTGCCATAGCCTCAGGTTACTCATATATACTTTAGATTGATTTAAAACTTCATTTTTAATTTAAAA
GGATCTAGGTGAAGATCCTTTTTGATAATCTCATGACCAAAATCCCTTAACGTGAGTTTTCGTTCCACTG
AGCGTCAGACCCCGTAGAAAAGATCAAAGGATCTTCTTGAGATCCTTTTTTTCTGCGCGTAATCTGCTGC
TTGCAAACAAAAAAACCACCGCTACCAGCGGTGGTTTGTTTGCCGGATCAAGAGCTACCAACTCTTTTTC
CGAAGGTAACTGGCTTCAGCAGAGCGCAGATACCAAATACTGTTCTTCTAGTGTAGCCGTAGTTAGGCCA
CCACTTCAAGAACTCTGTAGCACCGCCTACATACCTCGCTCTGCTAATCCTGTTACCAGTGGCTGCTGCC
AGTGGCGATAAGTCGTGTCTTACCGGGTTGGACTCAAGACGATAGTTACCGGATAAGGCGCAGCGGTCGG
GCTGAACGGGGGGTTCGTGCACACAGCCCAGCTTGGAGCGAACGACCTACACCGAACTGAGATACCTACA
GCGTGAGCTATGAGAAAGCGCCACGCTTCCCGAAGGGAGAAAGGCGGACAGGTATCCGGTAAGCGGCAGG
GTCGGAACAGGAGAGCGCACGAGGGAGCTTCCAGGGGGAAACGCCTGGTATCTTTATAGTCCTGTCGGGT
TTCGCCACCTCTGACTTGAGCGTCGATTTTTGTGATGCTCGTCAGGGGGGCGGAGCCTATGGAAAAACGC
CAGCAACGCGGCCTTTTTACGGTTCCTGGCCTTTTGCTGGCCTTTTGCTCACATGTTCTTTCCTGCGTTA
TCCCCTGATTCTGTGGATAACCGTATTACCGCCATGCATTAGTTATTAATAGTAATCAATTACGGGGTCA
TTAGTTCATAGCCCATATATGGAGTTCCG
