>Addgene plasmid #20964 | mId1-GFP | addgene partial sequence | sequence record 26747 | CMV-F 5'-CGCAAATGGGCGGTAGGCGTG-3'
TGGNGNANTAGCAGAGCTGGTTAGTGAACCGTCAGATCCGCTAGCGCTACCGGACTCAGATCTCGAGCTC
AAGCTTCGAATTCTATGAAGGTCGCCAGTGGCAGTGCCGCAGCCGCTGCAGGCCCTAGCTGTTCGCTGAA
GGCGGGCAGGACAGCGGGCGAGGTGGTACTTGGTCTGTCGGAGCAAAGCGTGGCCATCTCGCGCTGCGCT
GGGACGCGCCTGCCCGCCTTGCTGGACGAGCAGCAGGTGAACGTCCTGCTCTACGACATGAACGGCTGCT
ACTCACGCCTCAAGGAGCTGGTGCCCACCCTGCCCCAGAACCGCAAAGTGAGCAAGGTGGAGATCCTGCA
GCATGTAATCGACTACATCAGGGACCTGCAGCTGGAGCTGAACTCGGAGTCTGAAGTCGGGACCACCGGA
GGCCGGGGACTGCCTGTCCGCGCCCCGCTCAGCACCCTGAACGGCGAGATCAGTGCCTTGGCGGCCGAGG
CGGCATGTGTTCCAGCCGACGATCGCATCTTGTGTCGGGTACCGCGGGCCCGGGATCCACCGGTCGCCAC
CATGGTGAGCAAGGGCGAGGAGCTGTTCACCGGGGTGGTGCCCATCCTGGTCGAGCTGGACGGCGACGTA
AACGGCCACAAGTTCAGCGTGTCCGGCGAGGGCGAGGGCGATGCCACCTACGGCAAGCTGACCCTGAAGT
TCATCTGCACCACCGGCAAGCTGCCCGTGCCCTGGCCCACCCTCGTGAACACCCTGAACTACGGCGTGCA
TNGCTTCAGCCGCTACCCGACACATGAACAGCACGACTTCTTCAGTCGCCA
